Addgene plasmid #69594: p3A9cbetaTCR.HSV2.3
Purpose: TCR beta chain genomic transgenic construct for generation of gBT-I mice
Depositing lab: Francis R. Carbone. Depositing organization: Monash University. Publication: Characterization of two TCR transgenic mouse lines specific for herpes simplex virus. Mueller SN, Heath W, McLain JD, Carbone FR, Jones CM. Immunol Cell Biol. 2002 Apr;80(2):156-63. 10.1046/j.1440-1711.2002.01071.x PubMed 11940116.
Backbone
  Vector backbone: p3A9CbetaTCR
  Backbone manufacturer: Carbone Lab, Addgene plasmid 69600
  Total vector size (bp): 13590
  Vector type: Mammalian Expression
Growth in bacteria
  Bacterial resistance: Ampicillin, 100 μg/mL
  Growth temperature: 37°C
  Growth strain: DH5alpha
  Copy number: Unknown
Gene/Insert
  Gene/Insert name: TCR beta VJ region from clone HSV2.3 (alt name: T cell receptor beta chain)
  Species: M. musculus (mouse)
  Insert size (bp): 1000
  Entrez Gene: Tcrb (a.k.a. TCRbeta, Tib)
  Cloning method: Restriction Enzyme; 5′ cloning site ClaI (not destroyed); 3′ cloning site ClaI (not destroyed)
  Sequencing primers: 5′ AATCGATGGCCACTGGTGTGCTT; 3′ ATCGATTCTTCCTCAAGGAGGAACCA
Terms and licenses: Academic/Nonprofit Terms; Industry Terms: Not Available to Industry
Depositor comments: ApaI/NotI removes transgenic construct
How to cite: p3A9cbetaTCR.HSV2.3 was a gift from Francis R. Carbone (Addgene plasmid # 69594 ; http://n2t.net/addgene:69594 ; RRID:Addgene_69594)
