[The description below was written by a language model from this plasmid's Addgene catalogue record.]
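Description:
p3A9cbetaTCR.HSV2.3 is a genomic-style transgenic construct of about 13.6 kb that encodes a mouse T cell receptor beta chain. It was made to generate the gBT-I TCR transgenic mouse line, which the associated work describes as specific for herpes simplex virus. It is built on the p3A9CbetaTCR backbone, a TCR beta cassette vector catalogued as a mammalian expression plasmid. In bacteria it is maintained under ampicillin selection. The copy number is listed as unknown, and the record does not name the origin of replication.

The insert is a roughly 1 kb fragment carrying the rearranged TCR beta variable region (listed as VJ) from the mouse T cell clone HSV2.3. It was cloned into a ClaI site, and ClaI sites are retained at both ends. The backbone name suggests that this variable segment joins TCR beta constant-region genomic sequence already in the vector, so that a complete beta chain bearing the HSV2.3 specificity would be produced. However, the record does not state which promoter, enhancer or constant-region elements drive and complete expression, and no feature table is available to confirm the layout.

According to the depositor's note, ApaI/NotI digestion releases the transgenic construct from the plasmid, which frees the mammalian transgene fragment from the bacterial vector sequences. This is the usual way to prepare DNA for making transgenic animals. A functional antigen-specific receptor also needs a TCR alpha chain, which this plasmid does not carry. Its documented use is therefore as the beta chain component in deriving gBT-I mice.
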