>Addgene plasmid #69594 | p3A9cbetaTCR.HSV2.3 | addgene partial sequence | sequence record 126302 | M13pUC-Fwd 5'-CCCAGTCACGACGTTGTAAAACG-3'
AATTGTAATACGACTCACTATAGGGCGAATTGGAGCTCCACCGCGGTGGCGGCCGCTCTAGAACTAGTGG
ATCTGCATGGTGCATACTGAAGGCTTCTGTTTCCTGTGTGACTTCTAACAGATGTAAGATAGTTTAGATG
GGGGGCTTGAGATGAGATATATGGGTTCCCCTTTAGAGACCCTCCTCTTGGTTGTTCTCACTGTCACGGT
GATAGCTAGAGGCTGAGGTAGAAAGGGCTGCATGAGAAGGGTTTGAAGACAGGATGTGGCAAGTGTGGTT
CCCAAAATGCTCAGAATGTGAGTGAGTGGGGGAGCATTCACAGGCACCCCAGATGTAGGACCTGGTAAAT
GTCAAACCACATCCTGTTGTGACTCCTGGAGATGGAGCTATGGCAGGTGGCCATTCTTACTTGGTGCTGA
TGTTACTTACAGATAAACAGCCAGACCTGGGGTGAGATGCTTCCACCCCTTCCCCCATTGTCTTCAGGAA
CCGAAAAGTCCCAGGAATGCATCTCTTCACTTGCTGATGTTTGATGAAAAACAGTTCTTCTTAAGATTAT
TTTTTTTATCATGTTCCTATATCTCTTTGCTGGAATCGGTCAGGGAAACAAGTATTAAGGGTCCTACTGT
GCCTGGTTAACTATGGGACTCAAGATCAGCACTGTCCCTTTGCAGGTCAGATGCCTTGTAAGATATATCA
CAATGTGTGTGTCTGGAGCTGGGAAGGACTTAGATTTCCCCACTTACCATTCTGTCAGTGCTACAAGGCC
TGCAGAATTTTCATCAACAAACCACTAAGTAGGGTCTGAGGCTCCT
