>Addgene plasmid #69594 | p3A9cbetaTCR.HSV2.3 | addgene partial sequence | sequence record 126307 | M13pUC-Rev 5'-AGCGGATAACAATTTCACACAGG-3'
GACCATGATTACGCCAAGCTCGAAATTAACCCTCACTAAAGGGAACAAAAGCTCGGGCCCGACGTCGCAT
GCTCCTCTAGACTCGAGGAATTCTCAAACTATAGAAACAGGTGCTAATGTAAATTGAAAAGGTGTTCAAT
ACACATAGTCTTCAGGAAAGTACAAACAAAATCCACATTGAAATATGTTCATAGTGGCTATGACCAAGAG
GATAGACAGCAAGAGATAACTGCTGATAAGATTGTGGAAGTTGAATCCTTTCATGTTGTTGAGGGGAATG
TAAACTGTTATAGCTAGAGAAAAACAGGTATGGAGAGATCCAAAAATTAAAAATGAATGTATCATGATCC
ATTTATGCTTTATGCTATGTGGGTAAATCCATTGGATTTATACTAGTATACTACAGAGATATTTGTGCAC
CTTTATTTTTTTTTTACTATACTGTTCACAAAGGCAGCATATAGAAAACAGCTAGCACTCCATCAACAGA
TGAAGGAAAAGACCCGTATACTGCATATATGCGGTAGAATTATGTTCAGTTGTAAATAAGAATGAAAAGT
ATTTAAAACTAGAAATCATTATGGGAAAATACTATCAGAAAGAAAATATGAAATATGTTTTTACTTATAC
ACAGAAAAATATTCTCTCACATGTAGAATTGCCATGAAAGCAGTCAAAAGAATATGAGATGACAGGAAAG
GGCAGTGGAAAGCATGAGAATGTTATGGGATATGTACAACAAGAAAGTAAGAGGAAGTGTTGGTAGGAGG
AAGGGTGAGATAAT
