>Addgene plasmid #69594 | p3A9cbetaTCR.HSV2.3 | depositor partial sequence | sequence record 134004 | p3A9cbetaTCR.HSV2.3 sequence 539 bps
ATCGATAGGCCACTGGTGTGCTTTCTTTTTTTAGAATTCCTAAGTCTCTTTGCTAAGACGATATGATCAG
GCTTTGGCTTTCTTTATTACAGAACACATGGAGGCTGCAGTCACCCAAAGTCCAAGAAGCAAGGTGGCAG
TAACAGGAGGAAAGGTGACATTGAGCTGTCACCAGACTAATAACCATGACTATATGTACTGGTATCGGCA
GGACACGGGGCATGGGCTGAGGCTGATCCATTACTCATATGTCGCTGACAGCACGGAGAAAGGAGATATC
CCTGATGGGTACAAGGCCTCCAGACCAAGCCAAGAGAATTTCTCTCTCATTCTGGAGTTGGCTTCCCTTT
CTCAGACAGCTGTATATTTCTGTGCCAGCAGAGGACAGGGGGTCTCCGACTACACCTTCGGCTCAGGGAC
CAGGCTTTTGGTAATAGGTAAGGCCTGAGGGTCTTTGGGTGTGGGATGGAAAGTGTAATACTGTTCTGGT
AATCAGAGGAAGGATGCTGCTCATGGTTCCTCCTTGAGGAAGAATCGAT
