>Addgene plasmid #69594 | p3A9cbetaTCR.HSV2.3 | addgene partial sequence | sequence record 138159 | mTCR-F 5'-GTCTTTGACTTGGAGATTGCC-3'
GGCCACTGGTGTGCTTTCTTTTTTTAGAATTCCTAAGTCTCTTTGCTAAGACGATATGATCAGGCTTTGG
CTTTCTTTATTACAGAACACATGGAGGCTGCAGTCACCCAAAGTCCAAGAAGCAAGGTGGCAGTAACAGG
AGGAAAGGTGACATTGAGCTGTCACCAGACTAATAACCATGACTATATGTACTGGTATCGGCAGGACACG
GGGCATGGGCTGAGGCTGATCCATTACTCATATGTCGCTGACAGCACGGAGAAAGGAGATATCCCTGATG
GGTACAAGGCCTCCAGACCAAGCCAAGAGAATTTCTCTCTCATTCTGGAGTTGGCTTCCCTTTCTCAGAC
AGCTGTATATTTCTGTGCCAGCAGAGGACAGGGGGTCTCCGACTACACCTTCGGCTCAGGGACCAGGCTT
TTGGTAATAGGTAAGGCCTGAGGGTCTTTGGGTGTGGGATGGAAAGTGTAATACTGTTCTGGTAATCAGA
GGAAGGATGCTGCTCATGGTTCCTCCTTGAGGAAGAATCGATAGTAGGAGACAGCTCTCAACTTCACCCT
TTCTGGGGGAGCGGGATGAAAAGGGATTGGGTGCCAAACGTTGTTCGCTCTCTCGCAAGCCAGGACAAGG
TAGGTTTCTTTCTCTTTTCTCTGAGGTATGCATGCACTGGGTGGGTGGTGAAGAAAAAGAATTAATTAGG
ACTCTGGAAGCAAACTTGGTTTTGAAAATAAATAGCCGGCACAAAGAACTAAAGGGCAGATAAAAGCAGG
GAGATTCCAAGAGGTGGTGCTGGGAAATCTAGAGTTCCCAGTGGCAAAAGTGGGAGAGGGTCTTTTGAAA
GGAGCGAAATGAGTAAAGCAAGAAACCAATGACAGACATATATTAACTAGAACAGAAGAATCAAAAGTCT
GGTGGTGTTGACTCGCGATTAAATTCCATCCACTGTTGGCCAAGTTTGGGATCACTTGAAGCAGTGTTGG
AGACCCAGTATTAAA
